Addgene plasmid #134180: pKM296
Purpose: Mammalian expression of CENP-C and KNL2 CDK SA
Depositing lab: Iain Cheeseman. Publication: The CENP-L-N Complex Forms a Critical Node in an Integrated Meshwork of Interactions at the Centromere-Kinetochore Interface. McKinley KL, Sekulic N, Guo LY, Tsinman T, Black BE, Cheeseman IM. Mol Cell. 2015 Dec 17;60(6):886-98. doi: 10.1016/j.molcel.2015.10.027. Epub 2015 Nov 19. PubMed 26698661.
Backbone
  Vector backbone: pCDNA5/FRT/TO
  Vector type: Mammalian Expression
  Selectable markers: Hygromycin
Growth in bacteria
  Bacterial resistance: Ampicillin, 100 μg/mL
  Growth temperature: 37°C
  Growth strain: DH5alpha
  Copy number: High Copy
Gene/Insert
  Gene/Insert name: mcherry-CENP-C 510-end-KNL2 CDK SA
  Species: H. sapiens (human)
  Entrez Gene: CENPC (a.k.a. CENP-C, CENPC1, MIF2, hcp-4)
  Tag / fusion protein: mCherry (N terminal on insert)
  Cloning method: Unknown
Terms and licenses: Academic/Nonprofit Terms; Industry Terms: Not Available to Industry
How to cite: pKM296 was a gift from Iain Cheeseman (Addgene plasmid # 134180 ; http://n2t.net/addgene:134180 ; RRID:Addgene_134180)
