[The description below was written by a language model from this plasmid's Addgene catalogue record and pLannotate feature annotations shown in this document.]
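Description:
pKM296 is a mammalian expression plasmid of about 10.8 kb built on the pcDNA5/FRT/TO backbone. It carries a high-copy ColE1/pUC-type origin and an ampicillin resistance gene (β-lactamase with its own promoter) for propagation and selection in E. coli. For mammalian cells, the backbone provides an FRT site placed directly upstream of a hygromycin phosphotransferase coding sequence followed by an SV40 poly(A) signal. In this backbone design, FLP-mediated recombination into a genomic FRT acceptor site places the hygromycin gene under a resident promoter. Hygromycin resistance therefore selects for single-copy, site-specific integrants.

The payload is driven by the CMV enhancer and promoter, followed by short matches to tet operator-containing promoters. These matches correspond to the tet operator sites of the "TO" backbone, which make expression repressible by Tet repressor and inducible with tetracycline or doxycycline in suitable host lines. The annotated reading frame begins with N-terminal mCherry, followed by a short linker region with a partial TEV-site tag match and an S-tag. Next comes a fragment of human CENP-C (residues 510 to the end, according to the catalogue), and then the full coding sequence of MIS18BP1 (KNL2/M18BP1). A bGH polyadenylation signal terminates the transcript. "CDK SA" in the insert name presumably denotes serine-to-alanine substitutions at CDK phosphorylation sites in KNL2, but the record does not list the positions.

The stated purpose is mammalian expression of this CENP-C–KNL2 fusion. The red fluorescent tag would allow its localisation to be followed, in keeping with the associated study of interactions at the centromere–kinetochore interface. The record does not give the specific experimental rationale.
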