Features (pLannotate 1.2.2; 28 found; start..end, strand, type, name):
     69..448     +  enhancer       CMV enhancer: human cytomegalovirus immediate early enhancer
    449..652     +  promoter       CMV promoter: human cytomegalovirus (CMV) immediate early promoter
    654..673     +  promoter       PLtetO-1 promoter (fragment): modified phage lambda PL promoter with tet operator sites (Lutz and Bujard, 1997)
    675..694     +  promoter       PLtetO-1 promoter (fragment): modified phage lambda PL promoter with tet operator sites (Lutz and Bujard, 1997)
    702..735     +  promoter       TRE3GV promoter (fragment): 3rd-generation Tet-responsive promoter that can be activated by binding of Tet-On® 3G, optimized for retroviral and lentiviral vectors
    822..1529    +  CDS            mCherry: mCherry is a basic (constitutively fluorescent) red fluorescent protein published in 2004, derived from Discosoma sp.. It is reported to be a very rapidly-maturing monomer with low acid sensitivity.
   1556..1574    +  misc_feature   MCS (fragment): pBluescript multiple cloning site
   1575..1594    +  CDS            capTEV™ (fragment): composite tag for in vivo biotinylation, TEV protease cleavage, and 6xHis tagging
   1608..1652    +  CDS            S-Tag: affinity and epitope tag derived from pancreatic ribonuclease A
   1677..2975    +  CDS            CENPC (fragment): CENPC_HUMAN - Also known as CENPC1, ICEN7. Experimental evidence at protein level: Swiss-Prot protein existence level 1. Component of the CENPA-NAC (nucleosome-associated) complex, a complex that plays a central role in assembly of kinetochore proteins, mitotic progression and chromosome segregation. The CENPA-NAC complex recruits the CENPA-CAD (nucleosome distal) complex and may be involved in incorporation of newly synthesized CENPA into centromeres. CENPC recruits DNA methylation and DNMT3B to both centromeric and pericentromeric satellite repeats and regulates the histone code in these reg
   3024..6419    +  CDS            MIS18BP1: M18BP_HUMAN - Also known as C14orf106, KIAA1903, KNL2, M18BP1. Experimental evidence at protein level: Swiss-Prot protein existence level 1. Required for recruitment of CENPA to centromeres and normal chromosome segregation during mitosis. From Homo sapiens (Human).
   6423..6459    +  misc_feature   MCS (fragment): multiple cloning site
   6476..6560    +  CDS            large T antigen (fragment): large T antigen from SV40 (simian virus 40)
   6595..6819    +  polyA_signal   bGH poly(A) signal: bovine growth hormone polyadenylation signal
   6823..6844    +  promoter       SV40 promoter (fragment): SV40 enhancer and early promoter
   6865..7098    +  rep_origin     f1 ori (fragment) (sequence partly withheld): f1 bacteriophage origin of replication; arrow indicates direction of (+) strand synthesis
   7103..7150    +  protein_bind   FRT: FLP-mediated recombination occurs in the 8-bp core sequence TCTAGAAA (Turan and Bode, 2011). FLP recombinase from the Saccharomyces cerevisiae 2μ plasmid
   7158..8180    +  CDS            HygR: hygromycin B phosphotransferase confers resistance to hygromycin
   8190..8315    +  CDS            ble (fragment): BLE_KLEPN - Experimental evidence at protein level: Swiss-Prot protein existence level 1. Binding protein with a strong affinity to the bleomycin family of antibiotics. Binds to CL990; an antimitotic-antibiotic compound. From Klebsiella pneumoniae.
   8310..8431    +  polyA_signal   SV40 poly(A) signal: SV40 polyadenylation signal
   8502..8524    -  protein_bind   lac operator (fragment): The lac repressor binds to the lac operator to inhibit transcription in E. coli. This inhibition can be relieved by adding lactose or isopropyl-β-D-thiogalactopyranoside (IPTG). lac repressor encoded by lacI
   8528..8558    -  promoter       lac promoter: promoter for the E. coli lac operon
   8573..8594    -  protein_bind   CAP binding site: CAP binding activates transcription in the presence of cAMP. E. coli catabolite activator protein
   8607..8699    -  CDS            lacI (fragment): lac repressor; lacI; The lac repressor binds to the lac operator to inhibit transcription in E. coli. This inhibition can be relieved by adding lactose or isopropyl-β-D-thiogalactopyranoside (IPTG).
   8882..9470    -  rep_origin     ori: high-copy-number ColE1/pMB1/pBR322/pUC origin of replication
   9641..10501   -  CDS            AmpR: β-lactamase; bla; confers resistance to ampicillin, carbenicillin, and related antibiotics
  10502..10606   -  promoter       AmpR promoter: bla
  10665..10717   -  misc_feature   bom (fragment): basis of mobility region from pBR322
>Addgene plasmid #134180 | pKM296 | addgene full sequence | sequence record 272645 | Addgene NGS Result
CATGAAGAATCTGCTTAGGGTTAGGCGTTTTGCGCTGCTTCGCGATGTACGGGCCAGATATACGCGTTGA
CATTGATTATTGACTAGTTATTAATAGTAATCAATTACGGGGTCATTAGTTCATAGCCCATATATGGAGT
TCCGCGTTACATAACTTACGGTAAATGGCCCGCCTGGCTGACCGCCCAACGACCCCCGCCCATTGACGTC
AATAATGACGTATGTTCCCATAGTAACGCCAATAGGGACTTTCCATTGACGTCAATGGGTGGAGTATTTA
CGGTAAACTGCCCACTTGGCAGTACATCAAGTGTATCATATGCCAAGTACGCCCCCTATTGACGTCAATG
ACGGTAAATGGCCCGCCTGGCATTATGCCCAGTACATGACCTTATGGGACTTTCCTACTTGGCAGTACAT
CTACGTATTAGTCATCGCTATTACCATGGTGATGCGGTTTTGGCAGTACATCAATGGGCGTGGATAGCGG
TTTGACTCACGGGGATTTCCAAGTCTCCACCCCATTGACGTCAATGGGAGTTTGTTTTGGCACCAAAATC
AACGGGACTTTCCAAAATGTCGTAACAACTCCGCCCCATTGACGCAAATGGGCGGTAGGCGTGTACGGTG
GGAGGTCTATATAAGCAGAGCTCTCCCTATCAGTGATAGAGATCTCCCTATCAGTGATAGAGATCGTCGA
CGAGCTCGTTTAGTGAACCGTCAGATCGCCTGGAGACGCCATCCACGCTGTTTTGACCTCCATAGAAGAC
ACCGGGACCGATCCAGCCTCCGGACTCTAGCGTTTGCTACCGGTCGCCACCATGGTGAGCAAGGGCGAGG
AGGATAACATGGCCATCATCAAGGAGTTCATGCGCTTCAAGGTGCACATGGAGGGCTCCGTGAACGGCCA
CGAGTTCGAGATCGAGGGCGAGGGCGAGGGCCGCCCCTACGAGGGCACCCAGACCGCCAAGCTGAAGGTG
ACCAAGGGTGGCCCCCTGCCCTTCGCCTGGGACATCCTGTCCCCTCAGTTCATGTACGGCTCCAAGGCCT
ACGTGAAGCACCCCGCCGACATCCCCGACTACTTGAAGCTGTCCTTCCCCGAGGGCTTCAAGTGGGAGCG
CGTGATGAACTTCGAGGACGGCGGCGTGGTGACCGTGACCCAGGACTCCTCCCTGCAGGACGGCGAGTTC
ATCTACAAGGTGAAGCTGCGCGGCACCAACTTCCCCTCCGACGGCCCCGTAATGCAGAAGAAGACCATGG
GCTGGGAGGCCTCCTCCGAGCGGATGTACCCCGAGGACGGCGCCCTGAAGGGCGAGATCAAGCAGAGGCT
GAAGCTGAAGGACGGCGGCCACTACGACGCTGAGGTCAAGACCACCTACAAGGCCAAGAAGCCCGTGCAG
CTGCCCGGCGCCTACAACGTCAACATCAAGTTGGACATCACCTCCCACAACGAGGACTACACCATCGTGG
AACAGTACGAACGCGCCGAGGGCCGCCACTCCACCGGCGGCATGGACGAGCTGTACAAGTCCGGAGGGGA
TCGGTGGAGCTCCACCGGTGGCGGCCGCTCTAGAGAGAATCTTTATTTTCAGGGCGCCGCCAAATTCAAA
GAAACCGCTGCTGCTAAATTCGAACGCCAGCACATGGACAGCGGAGGTGGAGGTACTAGTCTCGAGGAAG
AAGTGACTTCAACCGTTACCAAAAGCCGCCGTATTAGTCGTCGTCCTAGCGATTGGTGGGTTGTGAAAAG
CGAAGAAAGCCCGGTGTATAGCAATTCTAGCGTCCGTAATGAGCTGCCTATGCACCATAACAGTTCCCGT
AAAAGCACCAAAAAAACCAACCAGTCTAGCAAAAACATTCGTAAAAAAACGATCCCTCTGAAACGCCAGA
AAACCGCCACAAAAGGCAACCAACGTGTTCAGAAATTCCTGAACGCCGAAGGATCAGGAGGCATTGTTGG
GCACGATGAGATTAGTCGCTGCTCCCTGTCAGAACCTCTGGAATCCGATGAAGCCGATCTGGCTAAAAAA
AAAAACCTGGACTGCTCCCGTTCTACCCGTAGCAGTAAAAATGAGGATAACATCATGACCGCCCAGAATG
TCCCACTGAAACCTCAGACAAGCGGTTATACCTGTAACATTCCGACCGAAAGCAATCTGGACAGCGGTGA
GCACAAAACAAGTGTCCTGGAAGAGTCTGGTCCTAGTCGTCTGAATAACAATTATCTGATGTCCGGGAAA
AATGATGTGGACGATGAGGAAGTTCACGGTAGTAGCGACGATTCAAAACAGAGTAAAGTCATCCCTAAAA
ATCGTATTCACCATAAACTGGTGCTGCCGAGTAATACTCCGAACGTTCGTCGTACAAAACGTACACGCCT
GAAACCTCTGGAATATTGGCGTGGTGAACGTATCGACTACCAGGGTCGTCCATCTGGTGGTTTTGTAATC
AGCGGTGTGCTGAGTCCTGATACGATTAGCAGCAAACGTAAAGCCAAAGAGAACATCGGCAAAGTCAACA
AAAAATCCAACAAAAAACGCATCTGCCTGGATAACGATGAGCGTAAAACGAATCTGATGGTGAATCTGGG
TATTCCTCTGGGAGATCCTCTGCAGCCTACCCGTGTAAAAGATCCTGAGACACGTGAGATTATCCTGATG
GACCTGGTTCGTCCTCAAGACACCTATCAGTTTTTCGTCAAACACGGCGAGCTGAAAGTCTATAAAACCC
TGGACACCCCGTTCTTTAGTACCGGCAAACTGATTCTGGGTCCTCAGGAGGAAAAAGGCAAACAGCACGT
GGGTCAAGACATCCTGGTCTTTTATGTGAATTTTGGGGACCTGCTGTGTACTCTGCATGAAACCCCGTAT
ATTCTGTCTACCGGTGACAGCTTCTATGTGCCGTCTGGAAACTATTATAACATCAAAAACCTGCGCAACG
AAGAAAGTGTTCTGCTGTTCACACAGATCAAACGCGGTTCTGGCTCCGGATCAGGGTCGGGCAGTGGCAG
CGGTTCGGGCTCGATGATTGCAGCCCCTTTGAAACATTCAAGAATTTACTTACCTCCAGAGGCATCTTCT
CAAAGGAGAAATCTACCCATGGATGCAATCTTTTTTGACAGCATTCCTTCAGGCACACTTGCCCCTGTAA
AAGATTTGGTGAAATATCAGAACTCCTCCTTAAAATTGAATGACCATAAAAAGAATCAGTTCCTAAAAAT
GACAACTTTTAACAATAAAAATATATTTCAATCAACTATGCTAACAGAGGCTACTACCTCTAACAGTTCT
CTTGATATCAGTGCTATAAAGCCCAACAAGGATGGATTAAAAAATAAAGCAAACTATGAAGCCCCAGGAA
AAATATTTCTAAGAATGAAAGAAAAAGTACTGCGTGACAAGCAAGAACAGCCATCAAGAAACAGTAGTTT
GTTGGAACCACAGAAAAGTGGAAATAATGAAACCTTCGCCCCTAACAGAGTTGAAAAAAAAAAATTGCAG
CATACCTACCTATGTGAAGAAAAGGAAAACAACAAATCATTCCAGTCAGATGACAGTTCACTAAGAGCCT
CAGTCCAAGGAGTTCCTCTAGAATCATCAAATAATGATATTTTCCTCCCGGTCAAACAAAAGATTCAGTG
CCAGCAGGAAAAGAAAGCACCACTGCACAATTTAACTTACGAACTTCCAACTCTGAACCAAGAACAGGAA
AATTTTTTGGCTGTAGAAGCCCGAAACAAGACATTAACTAGAGCTCAGTTGGCTAAACAAATTTTTCACT
CAAAGGAGAGTATAGTTGCAACCACTAAATCCAAAAAGGACACGTTTGTTTTAGAAAGCGTTGATTCTGC
TGATGAACAATTTCAAAATACTAATGCTGAGACTCTCAGTACTAATTGTATTCCTATTAAAAATGGCAGC
CTGTTAATGGTTTCTGATAGTGAGAGGACAACAGAAGGGACTTCGCAACAGAAAGTTAAGGAAGGAAATG
GAAAAACAGTGCCTGGAGAGACAGGTCTTCCAGGTTCCATGAAAGATACATGTAAAATTGTACTTGCAGC
CCCAAGACTTCATATAACAATACCTCGGAGGTCAAAAAGAAATATTTCAAAGCTTGCCCCTCCAAGAATA
TTTCAAACTGTTACAAATGGACTTAAAAAAAATCAGGTAGTTCAGCTACAGGAATGGATGATTAAAAGCA
TCAATAATAATACTGCTATATGTGTAGAAGGAAAATTGATAGACGTCACTAACATATATTGGCACAGTAA
TGTAATTATAGAGCGGATTGAGCACAACAAACTTAGGACTATATCAGGCAACGTTTATATATTAAAAGGC
ATGATAGACCAAATTTCCATGAAAGAAGCAGGATATCCAAATTATCTCATAAGGAAATTTATGTTTGGAT
TTCCAGAAAATTGGAAAGAGCACATTGATAATTTTCTGGAACAATTAAGGGCTGGTGAAAAGAACAGGGA
AAAGACCAAACAAAAACAGAAAACTGGAAGATCTGTCCGTGACATAAGGAAATCAATGAAAAATGATGCA
CGAGAAAACCAAACAGATACTGCTCAAAGAGCCACCACCACTTACGATTTTGATTGTGATAATTTGGAAC
TGAAGAGTAATAAGCACAGTGAGGCCCCAGGAGCTACAGAATTAAACATGTGCCACAGTAATTGCCAAAA
TAAACCAACATTAAGGTTCCCAGATGACCAAGTAAATAATACTATTCAAAATGGAGGAGGAGATGACTTA
TCTAATCAGGAATTAATTGGAAAAAAAGAATATAAAATGTCTTCAAAGAAACTAAAAATTGGTGAAAGAA
CAAATGAAAGGATAATAAAAAGTCAGAAGCAAGAGACAACTGAAGAATTGGATGTATCCATTGATATTCT
AACCTCAAGGGAACAGTTTTTCTCAGATGAAGAAAGAAAATACATGGCCATCAATCAGAAGAAAGCTTAT
ATTTTAGTAGCCCCACTTAAATCTAGAAAAGTGATAGAGCAAAGATGCATGAGGTATAATCTGTCCGCTG
GCACCATCAAAGCAGTAACAGATTTTGTAATACCAGAGTGTCAAAAAAAAGCCCCCATCAGCAAGTCCAT
GGGGACTTTAGAAAATACATTTGAAGGTCATAAAAGTAAAAACAAGGAAGATTGCGATGAACGTGACTTA
CTTACTGTCAACCGGAAAATAAAAATATCTAACCTTGAAAAGGAACAAATGCTCACCTCTGACTTTAAGA
AAAATACCAGACTATTACCAAAATTGAAGAAAATAGAAAATCAGGTAGCTATGTCATTTTATAAGCATCA
GTCCGCCCCAGATTTGTCAAGTGAAGAAAGTGAAACAGAAAAGGAAATTAAAAGGAAAGCTGAAGTTAAG
AAAACCAAAGCAGGAAACACCAAAGAAGCAGTGGTTCACCTGAGAAAGAGCACAAGAAACACAAGTAATA
TTCCAGTGATTTTGGAACCTGAAACTGAAGAAAGTGAAAATGAATTTTATATCAAACAAAAGAAAGCTAG
ACCTTCCGTCAAAGAAACTCTTCAAAAAAGCGGCGTGCGCAAGGAGTTTCCAATTACTGAGGCAGTAGGA
TCTGATAAGACAAATAGGCATCCCTTAGAATGCTTACCTGGTTTAATTCAGGATAAGGAATGGAATGAGA
AGGAGTTACAGAAACTTCATTGTGCTTTTGCATCTCTTCCAAAGCACAAACCTGGTTTCTGGTCAGAGGT
AGCTGCGGCTGTAGGTTCTCGGGCCCCTGAAGAATGCCAGAGGAAATACATGGAAAATCCCAGAGGAAAA
GGATCCCAGAAACATGTCACTAAGAAGAAGCCAGCCAATTCCAAAGGCCAAAATGGCAAGAGAGGTGATG
CTGATCAGAAACAAACTATTAAGATAACTGCCAAAGTGGGAACTCTTAAAAGGAAGCAACAGATGAGGGA
ATTTCTGGAACAGTTGCCAAAAGATGACCATGATGATTTTTTCAGTACAGCCCCTTTACAGCATCAAAGA
ATACTGTTGCCAAGTTTCCAGGACAGTGAAGATGATGATGATATTCTGCCAAATATGGACAAAAATCCAA
CAGCCCCATCATCAGTTATCTTTCCATTGGTAAAAGCCCCTCAATGTCAGCATGTCGCCCCTGGCATGCT
AGGTTCTATAAATAGGAATGACTGTGATAAATATGTTTTTCGTATGCAAAAATATCATAAAAGTAATGGT
GGTATTGTCTGGGGCAACATCAAGAAAAAATTAGTTGAAACTGATTTCTCAGCCCCAGCCCCAAGAAGGA
AAGCCCCATTTAACACAGACTTAGGAGAAAACTCTGGTATTGGAAAACTTTTCACTAATGCTGTGGAATC
TTTAGATGAAGAAGAGAAAGATTATTATTTTTCGAACTCTGATTCTGCATAGGAATTCTGCAGTCGACGG
TACCGCGGGCCCGGGATCCACCGGATCTAGATAACTGATCATAATCAGCCATACCACATTTGTAGAGGTT
TTACTTGCTTTAAAAAACCTCCCACACCTCCCCCTGAACCTGAAACATAAAATGAATGCAATTAAACCCG
CTGATCAGCCTCGACTGTGCCTTCTAGTTGCCAGCCATCTGTTGTTTGCCCCTCCCCCGTGCCTTCCTTG
ACCCTGGAAGGTGCCACTCCCACTGTCCTTTCCTAATAAAATGAGGAAATTGCATCGCATTGTCTGAGTA
GGTGTCATTCTATTCTGGGGGGTGGGGTGGGGCAGGACAGCAAGGGGGAGGATTGGGAAGACAATAGCAG
GCATGCTGGGGATGCGGTGGGCTCTATGGCTTCTGAGGCGGAAAGAACCAGCTGGGGCTCTAGGGGGTAT
CCCC
[124 nt withheld, positions 6865-6988]
C
[91 nt withheld, positions 6990-7080]
AGGGTGATGGTTCACGTACCTAGAAGTTCCTATTCCGAAGTTCCTATTCTCTAGAAAGTATAGGAACTTC
CTTGGCCAAAAAGCCTGAACTCACCGCGACGTCTGTCGAGAAGTTTCTGATCGAAAAGTTCGACAGCGTC
TCCGACCTGATGCAGCTCTCGGAGGGCGAAGAATCTCGTGCTTTCAGCTTCGATGTAGGAGGGCGTGGAT
ATGTCCTGCGGGTAAATAGCTGCGCCGATGGTTTCTACAAAGATCGTTATGTTTATCGGCACTTTGCATC
GGCCGCGCTCCCGATTCCGGAAGTGCTTGACATTGGGGAGTTCAGCGAGAGCCTGACCTATTGCATCTCC
CGCCGTGCACAGGGTGTCACGTTGCAAGACCTGCCTGAAACCGAACTGCCCGCTGTTCTGCAGCCGGTCG
CGGAGGCCATGGATGCGATCGCTGCGGCCGATCTTAGCCAGACGAGCGGGTTCGGCCCATTCGGACCGCA
AGGAATCGGTCAATACACTACATGGCGTGATTTCATATGCGCGATTGCTGATCCCCATGTGTATCACTGG
CAAACTGTGATGGACGACACCGTCAGTGCGTCCGTCGCGCAGGCTCTCGATGAGCTGATGCTTTGGGCCG
AGGACTGCCCCGAAGTCCGGCACCTCGTGCACGCGGATTTCGGCTCCAACAATGTCCTGACGGACAATGG
CCGCATAACAGCGGTCATTGACTGGAGCGAGGCGATGTTCGGGGATTCCCAATACGAGGTCGCCAACATC
TTCTTCTGGAGGCCGTGGTTGGCTTGTATGGAGCAGCAGACGCGCTACTTCGAGCGGAGGCATCCGGAGC
TTGCAGGATCGCCGCGGCTCCGGGCGTATATGCTCCGCATTGGTCTTGACCAACTCTATCAGAGCTTGGT
TGACGGCAATTTCGATGATGCAGCTTGGGCGCAGGGTCGATGCGACGCAATCGTCCGATCCGGAGCCGGG
ACTGTCGGGCGTACACAAATCGCCCGCAGAAGCGCGGCCGTCTGGACCGATGGCTGTGTAGAAGTACTCG
CCGATAGTGGAAACCGACGCCCCAGCACTCGTCCGAGGGCAAAGGAATAGCACGTACTACGAGATTTCGA
TTCCACCGCCGCCTTCTATGAAAGGTTGGGCTTCGGAATCGTTTTCCGGGACGCCGGCTGGATGATCCTC
CAGCGCGGGGATCTCATGCTGGAGTTCTTCGCCCACCCCAACTTGTTTATTGCAGCTTATAATGGTTACA
AATAAAGCAATAGCATCACAAATTTCACAAATAAAGCATTTTTTTCACTGCATTCTAGTTGTGGTTTGTC
CAAACTCATCAATGTATCTTATCATGTCTGTATACCGTCGACCTCTAGCTAGAGCTTGGCGTAATCATGG
TCATAGCTGTTTCCTGTGTGAAATTGTTATCCGCTCACAATTCCACACAACATACGAGCCGGAAGCATAA
AGTGTAAAGCCTGGGGTGCCTAATGAGTGAGCTAACTCACATTAATTGCGTTGCGCTCACTGCCCGCTTT
CCAGTCGGGAAACCTGTCGTGCCAGCTGCATTAATGAATCGGCCAACGCGCGGGGAGAGGCGGTTTGCGT
ATTGGGCGCTCTTCCGCTTCCTCGCTCACTGACTCGCTGCGCTCGGTCGTTCGGCTGCGGCGAGCGGTAT
CAGCTCACTCAAAGGCGGTAATACGGTTATCCACAGAATCAGGGGATAACGCAGGAAAGAACATGTGAGC
AAAAGGCCAGCAAAAGGCCAGGAACCGTAAAAAGGCCGCGTTGCTGGCGTTTTTCCATAGGCTCCGCCCC
CCTGACGAGCATCACAAAAATCGACGCTCAAGTCAGAGGTGGCGAAACCCGACAGGACTATAAAGATACC
AGGCGTTTCCCCCTGGAAGCTCCCTCGTGCGCTCTCCTGTTCCGACCCTGCCGCTTACCGGATACCTGTC
CGCCTTTCTCCCTTCGGGAAGCGTGGCGCTTTCTCATAGCTCACGCTGTAGGTATCTCAGTTCGGTGTAG
GTCGTTCGCTCCAAGCTGGGCTGTGTGCACGAACCCCCCGTTCAGCCCGACCGCTGCGCCTTATCCGGTA
ACTATCGTCTTGAGTCCAACCCGGTAAGACACGACTTATCGCCACTGGCAGCAGCCACTGGTAACAGGAT
TAGCAGAGCGAGGTATGTAGGCGGTGCTACAGAGTTCTTGAAGTGGTGGCCTAACTACGGCTACACTAGA
AGAACAGTATTTGGTATCTGCGCTCTGCTGAAGCCAGTTACCTTCGGAAAAAGAGTTGGTAGCTCTTGAT
CCGGCAAACAAACCACCGCTGGTAGCGGTGGTTTTTTTGTTTGCAAGCAGCAGATTACGCGCAGAAAAAA
AGGATCTCAAGAAGATCCTTTGATCTTTTCTACGGGGTCTGACGCTCAGTGGAACGAAAACTCACGTTAA
GGGATTTTGGTCATGAGATTATCAAAAAGGATCTTCACCTAGATCCTTTTAAATTAAAAATGAAGTTTTA
AATCAATCTAAAGTATATATGAGTAAACTTGGTCTGACAGTTACCAATGCTTAATCAGTGAGGCACCTAT
CTCAGCGATCTGTCTATTTCGTTCATCCATAGTTGCCTGACTCCCCGTCGTGTAGATAACTACGATACGG
GAGGGCTTACCATCTGGCCCCAGTGCTGCAATGATACCGCGAGACCCACGCTCACCGGCTCCAGATTTAT
CAGCAATAAACCAGCCAGCCGGAAGGGCCGAGCGCAGAAGTGGTCCTGCAACTTTATCCGCCTCCATCCA
GTCTATTAATTGTTGCCGGGAAGCTAGAGTAAGTAGTTCGCCAGTTAATAGTTTGCGCAACGTTGTTGCC
ATTGCTACAGGCATCGTGGTGTCACGCTCGTCGTTTGGTATGGCTTCATTCAGCTCCGGTTCCCAACGAT
CAAGGCGAGTTACATGATCCCCCATGTTGTGCAAAAAAGCGGTTAGCTCCTTCGGTCCTCCGATCGTTGT
CAGAAGTAAGTTGGCCGCAGTGTTATCACTCATGGTTATGGCAGCACTGCATAATTCTCTTACTGTCATG
CCATCCGTAAGATGCTTTTCTGTGACTGGTGAGTACTCAACCAAGTCATTCTGAGAATAGTGTATGCGGC
GACCGAGTTGCTCTTGCCCGGCGTCAATACGGGATAATACCGCGCCACATAGCAGAACTTTAAAAGTGCT
CATCATTGGAAAACGTTCTTCGGGGCGAAAACTCTCAAGGATCTTACCGCTGTTGAGATCCAGTTCGATG
TAACCCACTCGTGCACCCAACTGATCTTCAGCATCTTTTACTTTCACCAGCGTTTCTGGGTGAGCAAAAA
CAGGAAGGCAAAATGCCGCAAAAAAGGGAATAAGGGCGACACGGAAATGTTGAATACTCATACTCTTCCT
TTTTCAATATTATTGAAGCATTTATCAGGGTTATTGTCTCATGAGCGGATACATATTTGAATGTATTTAG
AAAAATAAACAAATAGGGGTTCCGCGCACATTTCCCCGAAAAGTGCCACCTGACGTCGACGGATCGGGAG
ATCTCCCGATCCCCTATGGTGCACTCTCAGTACAATCTGCTCTGATGCCGCATAGTTAAGCCAGTATCTG
CTCCCTGCTTGTGTGTTGGAGGTCGCTGAGTAGTGCGCGAGCAAAATTTAAGCTACAACAAGGCAAGGCT
TGACCGACAATTG
